>Addgene plasmid #19022 | p40 W207R/E259A | addgene partial sequence | sequence record 24856 | T7 5'-TAATACGACTCACTATAGGG-3'
TTGCGTNATTCCCTCTGAATATTTTGTTTACTTTAAGAAGGAGATATACCATGGGCAGCAGCCATCATCA
TCATCATCACAGCAGCGGCCTGGTGCCGCGCGGCAGCCATATGGCTAGCATGACTGGTGGACAGCAAATG
GGTCGCGGATCCGAATTCATGGCTGTGGCCCAGCAGCTGCGGGCCGAGAGTGACTTTGAACAGCTTCCGG
ATGATGTTGCCATCTCGGCCAACATTGCTGACATCGAGGAGAAGAGAGGCTTCACCAGCCACTTTGTTTT
CGTCATCGAGGTGAAGACAAAAGGAGGATCCAAGTACCTCATCTACCGCCGCTACCGCCAGTTCCATGCT
TTGCAGAGCAAGCTGGAGGAGCGCTTCGGGCCAGACAGCAAGAGCAGTGCCCTGGCCTGTACCCTGCCCA
CACTCCCAGCCAAAGTCTACGTGGGTGTGAAACAGGAGATCGCCGAGATGCGGATACCTGCCCTCAACGC
CTACATGAAGAGCCTGCTCAGCCTGCCGGTCTGGGTGCTGATGGATGAGGACGTCCGGATCTTCTTTTAC
CAGTCGCCCTATGACTCAGAGCAGGTGCCCCAGGCACTCCGCCGGCTCCGCCCGCGCACCCGGAAAGTCA
AGAGCGTGTCCCCACAGGGCAACAGCGTTGACGGCATGGCAGCTCCGAGAGCAGANGCTCTATTTGACTT
CACTGGAAACAGCAACTGGNACTGANTTTCAAAGNNGGAAATGTGATCTNCCNCCTNGTCGGANCAACAA
GANAGGCTGGAGGCACTGTCCGGGAGCACGGCTCTTC
