>Addgene plasmid #19022 | p40 W207R/E259A | addgene partial sequence | sequence record 24857 | T7-term
ANGCTCTTTGGGCTTTGTTAGCAGCCGGATCTCAGTGGTGGTGGTGGTGGTGCTCGAGTCATGGCATCGT
GTTGTAGACCCTGTAGTTGTCCTTCTGCGTGATGTGCAGCTTCCAGGGGAAGAGGCGCTTCTGGGAGGGG
AGGCCACGAGCCTGCCGCACCATGAGCGCTACGTCCTCATCCGACAGCAGCCGAACCAGATCCCCCTCAG
CGTCCCGGTAATTCAGAGCTATGTCCTCTCTCTGGAACTCCCGCCTTGTGAGCTCCAGCAGGTCTTTCAA
TAGGGGAGTGCTGCTGAGATCTGCCTCCACCGCGATGTCCTTGATGGTGCTGATGGTGTCTTCGTAGTAG
TAGCAACGCAGCCAGTTGGTGGGGTCGTCCTCCTCAGGGAAGTCTTTGAGGATCTTCACGAAGGAGAGAG
GGAAGATGCCCGTGGCTCCCCGGACAGTGCCCTCCAGCCTGTCTTTGTTGATCCGACTGAGGAGGAAGAT
CACATCTCCAGCTTTGAAATTCAGCTCCAGTTTGCTGTTTCCAGTGAAGTCAAATAGAGCCTCTGCTCTC
GGAGCTGCCATGCGGTCAACGCTGTTGCCCTGTGGGGACACGCTCTTGACTTTCCGGGTGCGCGGGCNAA
ACCGGNNAAGTGCCTGGGGGCACCTTGCTCTGAGTCATAGGGCGACTGGTAAAAGAAGATCCGGACGTCC
TCATCCATCAGCACCCAGACCGGCAGGCTGANCAGGCTCTTNCATGTAGGCGTTGAGGGCAGGTATCCGC
ATCTCGGCGATCTCCTGTTTCACACCCACGTANACTTTGGCTGGGANTGTGGGCAGGGTACAG
