[The description below was written by a language model from this plasmid's Addgene catalogue record.]
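Description:
p40 W207R/E259A is a bacterial expression plasmid built on the pET28a backbone (about 5.4 kb without insert) that carries human p40phox, the product of the NCF4 gene and a cytosolic subunit of the phagocyte NADPH oxidase. The roughly 1 kb insert was introduced by restriction cloning using XhoI and EcoRI sites, and the record does not say whether either site survived. The insert is fused to the N-terminal His tag supplied by the backbone. The plasmid is selected with kanamycin, is listed as high copy, and is propagated in a standard cloning strain. No feature table is provided. pET28a vectors generally drive expression from a T7 promoter under lac operator control, which fits the T7 sequencing primer listed in the record. Protein production in such vectors normally requires a host that supplies T7 RNA polymerase.

The coding sequence carries two substitutions, W207R and E259A. The record does not state what either change does. The associated publication concerns phosphatidylinositol 3-phosphate-dependent and -independent functions of p40phox in activating the neutrophil NADPH oxidase, so the double mutant was presumably made to probe particular domain functions or interactions of the protein. The His tag allows the recombinant protein to be purified by immobilised metal affinity chromatography. The most likely use of the construct is therefore to produce purified mutant p40phox in E. coli for biochemical comparison with the wild-type protein, for example in binding or reconstituted oxidase activity studies. The record does not describe specific applications.
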