Addgene plasmid #19022: p40 W207R/E259A
Depositing lab: Michael Yaffe. Depositing organization: Massachusetts Institute of Technology. Publication: Phosphatidylinositol 3-phosphate-dependent and -independent functions of p40phox in activation of the neutrophil NADPH oxidase. Bissonnette SA, Glazier CM, Stewart MQ, Brown GE, Ellson CD, Yaffe MB. J Biol Chem. 2008 Jan 25. 283(4):2108-19. 10.1074/jbc.M706639200 PubMed 18029359.
Backbone
  Vector backbone: pET28a
  Backbone manufacturer: EMD Biosciences
  Backbone size w/o insert (bp): 5369
  Vector type: Bacterial Expression
Growth in bacteria
  Bacterial resistance: Kanamycin, 50 μg/mL
  Growth temperature: 37°C
  Growth strain: DH5alpha
  Copy number: High Copy
Gene/Insert
  Gene/Insert name: p40phox (alt names: NADPH oxidase subunit; NCF4)
  Species: H. sapiens (human)
  Insert size (bp): 1019
  Mutation: W207R/E259A
  GenBank ID: X77094
  Entrez Gene: NCF4 (a.k.a. CGD3, NCF, P40PHOX, SH3PXD4)
  Tag / fusion protein: His (N terminal on backbone)
  Cloning method: Restriction Enzyme; 5′ cloning site XhoI (unknown if destroyed); 3′ cloning site EcoRI (unknown if destroyed)
  Sequencing primers: 5′ T7
Terms and licenses: Academic/Nonprofit Terms; Industry Terms: Not Available to Industry
How to cite: p40 W207R/E259A was a gift from Michael Yaffe (Addgene plasmid # 19022 ; http://n2t.net/addgene:19022 ; RRID:Addgene_19022)
